Addgene plasmid #47770: pDR-AmTrac
Purpose: expresses AmTrac in yeast
Depositing lab: Wolf Frommer. Depositing organization: Carnegie Institution for Science. Publication: Fluorescent sensors reporting the activity of ammonium transceptors in live cells. De Michele R, Ast C, Loque D, Ho CH, Andrade SL, Lanquar V, Grossmann G, Gehne S, Kumke MU, Frommer WB. eLife. 2013 Jul 2;2:e00800. 10.7554/eLife.00800 PubMed 23840931.
Backbone
  Vector backbone: pDR GW
  Backbone size w/o insert (bp): 6000
  Total vector size (bp): 8200
  Vector type: Yeast Expression
  Selectable markers: URA3
Growth in bacteria
  Bacterial resistance: Ampicillin, 100 μg/mL
  Growth temperature: 37°C
  Growth strain: Top10
  Copy number: High Copy
Gene/Insert
  Gene/Insert name: AmTrac
  Species: A. thaliana (mustard weed), Synthetic
  Insert size (bp): 2229
  Promoter: PMA
  Tag / fusion protein: mcpGFP
  Cloning method: Gateway Cloning
  Sequencing primers: 5′ aacaatcgttaataattaattaattgg; 3′ gaagtgtcaacaacgtatctacc
Terms and licenses: Academic/Nonprofit Terms; Industry Terms: Not Available to Industry
How to cite: pDR-AmTrac was a gift from Wolf Frommer (Addgene plasmid # 47770 ; http://n2t.net/addgene:47770 ; RRID:Addgene_47770)
