[The description below was written by a language model from this plasmid's Addgene catalogue record and pLannotate feature annotations shown in this document.]
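Description:
pDR-AmTrac is a yeast expression plasmid built on the Gateway-compatible pDR GW backbone, a shuttle vector that replicates in both Saccharomyces cerevisiae and E. coli. In yeast it is maintained episomally through the 2μ origin and selected by URA3 complementation of uracil auxotrophy, a marker that can also be counterselected with 5-FOA. In bacteria it is propagated at high copy from a ColE1/pUC-type origin with ampicillin resistance (AmpR). An f1 origin and remnants of a lac promoter/operator and lacZα region are also annotated as backbone carry-over. The catalogue gives a total size of about 8.2 kb, whereas the annotated depositor sequence is 9,167 nt, so the two figures do not match exactly.

The payload is AmTrac, a roughly 2.2 kb open reading frame flanked by attB1 and attB2 sites left by Gateway recombination. The feature table shows an ammonium transporter coding sequence split into two fragments with a GFP-derived sequence inserted between them. This fits the catalogue's description of an mcpGFP fusion, and the GFP part is listed as cEGFP by the annotation tool. The automated annotation matches the transporter halves to tomato AMT1-2 by homology, but the catalogue gives the species as Arabidopsis thaliana plus synthetic sequence. Expression is stated to be driven by the PMA promoter. This promoter is not annotated by name, although small yeast genomic fragments upstream of the insert probably mark that region. Transcription ends at the ADH1 terminator downstream of attB2. According to the associated publication title, the construct serves as a fluorescent sensor reporting ammonium transceptor activity in live cells, here expressed in yeast.
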