Features (pLannotate 1.2.2; 27 found; start..end, strand, type, name):
     22..46      +  protein_bind   attB1: mutant version of attB; recombination site for the Gateway® BP reaction BP Clonase™
     49..747     +  CDS            AMT1-2 (fragment): AMT12_SOLLC - Experimental evidence at transcript level: Swiss-Prot protein existence level 2. Ammonium transporter probably involved in ammonium uptake from the soil. From Solanum lycopersicum (Tomato) (Lycopersicon esculentum).
    748..1476    +  CDS            cEGFP: cEGFP is a basic (constitutively fluorescent) green fluorescent protein published in 2008, derived from Aequorea victoria.
   1486..2238    +  CDS            AMT1-2 (fragment): AMT12_SOLLC - Experimental evidence at transcript level: Swiss-Prot protein existence level 2. Ammonium transporter probably involved in ammonium uptake from the soil. From Solanum lycopersicum (Tomato) (Lycopersicon esculentum).
   2279..2303    -  protein_bind   attB2: mutant version of attB; recombination site for the Gateway® BP reaction BP Clonase™
   2331..2357    +  misc_feature   MCS (fragment): pBluescript multiple cloning site
   2366..2384    -  promoter       T7 promoter: promoter for bacteriophage T7 RNA polymerase
   2385..2528    +  CDS            ADH1 (fragment): ADH1_YEAST - Also known as ADC1. Experimental evidence at protein level: Swiss-Prot protein existence level 1. This isozyme preferentially catalyzes the conversion of primary unbranched alcohols to their corresponding aldehydes. Also shows activity toward secondary alcohols. From Saccharomyces cerevisiae (strain ATCC 204508 / S288c) (Baker's yeast).
   2532..2718    +  terminator     ADH1 terminator: S. cerevisiae ADH1; transcription terminator for the S. cerevisiae alcohol dehydrogenase 1 (ADH1) gene
   2726..2883    +  CDS            lacZα (fragment): LacZα fragment of β-galactosidase; lacZ fragment
   2889..2940    -  misc_feature   bom (fragment): basis of mobility region from pBR322
   2945..3028    +  CDS            RAF1 (fragment): RAF_YEAST - Experimental evidence at transcript level: Swiss-Prot protein existence level 2. Antagonizes transcriptional repression of recombinase FLP by REP1-REP2. May play a role in plasmid partitioning. From Saccharomyces cerevisiae (strain ATCC 204508 / S288c) (Baker's yeast).
   3182..4528    -  rep_origin     2μ ori: yeast 2μ plasmid origin of replication
   4533..4549    -  promoter       tet promoter (fragment): E. coli promoter for tetracycline efflux protein gene
   4639..5442    -  CDS            URA3: orotidine-5'-phosphate decarboxylase, required for uracil biosynthesis; S. cerevisiae URA3; yeast auxotrophic marker, counterselectable with 5-fluoroorotic acid (5-FOA)
   5443..5658    -  promoter       URA3 promoter: S. cerevisiae URA3
   5769..5873    +  promoter       AmpR promoter: bla
   5874..6734    +  CDS            AmpR: β-lactamase; bla; confers resistance to ampicillin, carbenicillin, and related antibiotics
   6905..7493    +  rep_origin     ori: high-copy-number ColE1/pMB1/pBR322/pUC origin of replication
   7676..7768    +  CDS            lacI (fragment): lac repressor; lacI; The lac repressor binds to the lac operator to inhibit transcription in E. coli. This inhibition can be relieved by adding lactose or isopropyl-β-D-thiogalactopyranoside (IPTG).
   7781..7802    +  protein_bind   CAP binding site: CAP binding activates transcription in the presence of cAMP. E. coli catabolite activator protein
   7817..7847    +  promoter       lac promoter: promoter for the E. coli lac operon
   7855..7871    +  protein_bind   lac operator: The lac repressor binds to the lac operator to inhibit transcription in E. coli. This inhibition can be relieved by adding lactose or isopropyl-β-D-thiogalactopyranoside (IPTG). lac repressor encoded by lacI
   7952..8380    -  rep_origin     f1 ori (sequence partly withheld): f1 bacteriophage origin of replication; arrow indicates direction of (+) strand synthesis
   8391..8645    -  CDS            BRP1 (fragment): BRP1_YEAST - Protein predicted: Swiss-Prot protein existence level 4. From Saccharomyces cerevisiae (strain ATCC 204508 / S288c) (Baker's yeast).
   8747..8763    -  promoter       ARG4 promoter (fragment): S. cerevisiae ARG4
   8868..8951    +  CDS            YG007_YEAST: Protein predicted: Swiss-Prot protein existence level 4. From Saccharomyces cerevisiae (strain ATCC 204508 / S288c) (Baker's yeast).
>Addgene plasmid #47770 | pDR-AmTrac | depositor full sequence | sequence record 68735 | whole plasmid and insert
ACTAGTGAATTCGCGGCCATCACAAGTTTGTACAAAAAAGCAGGCTCCATGTCAGGAGCAATAACATGCT
CTGCGGCCGATCTCGCCACCCTACTTGGCCCCAACGCCACGGCGGCGGCCGACTACATTTGCGGCCAATT
AGGCACCGTTAACAACAAGTTCACCGATGCAGCCTTCGCCATAGACAACACCTACCTCCTCTTCTCTGCC
TACCTTGTCTTCGCCATGCAGCTCGGCTTCGCTATGCTTTGTGCTGGTTCTGTTAGAGCCAAGAATACGA
TGAACATCATGCTTACCAATGTCCTTGACGCTGCAGCCGGAGGACTCTTCTACTATCTCTTTGGTTACGC
CTTTGCCTTTGGAGGATCCTCCGAAGGGTTCATTGGAAGACACAACTTTGCTCTTAGAGACTTTCCGACT
CCCACAGCTGATTACTCTTTCTTCCTCTACCAATGGGCGTTCGCAATCGCGGCCGCTGGAATCACAAGTG
GTTCGATCGCAGAGAGGACTCAGTTCGTGGCTTACTTGATATACTCTTCTTTCTTAACCGGATTTGTTTA
CCCGGTTGTCTCTCACTGGTTTTGGTCCCCGGATGGATGGGCCAGTCCCTTTCGTTCAGCGGATGATCGT
TTGTTTAGCACCGGAGCCATTGACTTTGCTGGCTCCGGTGTTGTTCACATGGTTGGTGGCATAGCAGGTT
TATGGGGTGCTCTTATTGAAGGTCCTCGTCGTGGTCGGTTCGAGAAACTCGAGAACGTCTATATCAAGGC
CGACAAGCAGAAGAACGGCATCAAGGCGAACTTCAAGATCCGCCACAACATCGAGGACGGCGGCGTGCAG
CTCGCCTACCACTACCAGCAGAACACCCCCATCGGCGACGGCCCCGTGCTGCTGCCCGACAACCACTACC
TGAGCGTCCAGTCCAAGCTGAGCAAAGACCCCAACGAGAAGCGCGATCACATGGTCCTGCTGGAGTTCGT
GACCGCCGCCGGGATCACTCTCGGCATGGACGAGCTGTACAAGGGTGGTACCGGTGGATCTATGGTGAGC
AAGGGCGAGGAGCTGTTCACCGGGGTGGTGCCCATCCTGGTCGAGCTGGACGGCGACGTAAACGGCCACA
AGTTCAGCGTGTCCGGCGAGGGCGAGGGCGATGCCACCTACGGCAAGCTGACCCTGAAGTTCATCTGCAC
CACCGGCAAGCTGCCCGTGCCCTGGCCCACCCTCGTGACCACCCTGACCTACGGCGTGCAGTGCTTCAGC
CGCTACCCCGACCACATGAAGCAGCACGACTTCTTCAAGTCCGCCATGCCCGAAGGCTACATCCAGGAGC
GCACCATCTTCTTCAAGGACGACGGCAACTACAAGACCCGCGCCGAGGTGAAGTTCGAGGGCGACACCCT
GGTGAACCGCATCGAGCTGAAGGGCATCGACTTCAAGGAGGACGGCAACATCCTGGGGCACAAGCTGGAG
TACAACTTTAATGGTGGTCGCGCTATTGCTCTGCGCGGCCACTCTGCCTCGCTAGTAGTCTTAGGAACCT
TCCTCCTATGGTTTGGATGGTATGGTTTCAACCCCGGTTCCTTCACTAAGATACTCGTTCCGTATAATTC
TGGTTCCAACTACGGCCAATGGAGCGGAATCGGCCGTACAGCGGTTAACACCACACTCTCAGGATGCACA
GCAGCTCTAACCACACTCTTTGGTAAACGTCTCCTATCAGGCCACTGGAACGTAACGGACGTTTGCAACG
GGTTACTCGGTGGGTTTGCGGCCATAACCGCAGGTTGCTCCGTCGTAGAGCCATGGGCAGCGATTGTGTG
CGGCTTCATGGCTTCTGTCGTCCTTATCGGATGCAACAAGCTCGCGGAGCTTGTACAATATGATGATCCA
CTCGAGGCAGCCCAACTACATGGAGGGTGTGGCGCGTGGGGGTTGATATTCGTAGGATTGTTTGCCAAAG
AGAAGTATCTAAACGAGGTTTATGGCGCCACCCCGGGAAGGCCATATGGACTATTTATGGGCGGAGGAGG
GAAGCTGTTGGGAGCACAATTGGTTCAAATACTTGTGATTGTAGGATGGGTTAGTGCCACAATGGGAACA
CTCTTCTTCATCCTCAAAAGGCTCAATCTGCTTAGGATCTCGGAGCAGCATGAAATGCAAGGGATGGATA
TGACACGTCACGGTGGCTTTGCTTATATCTACCATGATAATGATGATGAGTCTCATAGAGTGGATCCTGG
ATCTCCTTTCCCTCGATCAGCTACTCCTCCTCGCGTTGACCCAGCTTTCTTGTACAAAGTGGTGTAGTTA
ATTCATGATGGCCGCTGCAGGTCGACCTCGAGGGGGGGCCCGGTACCCAATTCGCCCTATAGTGAGTCGT
ATTACGCGCGGATCCAGCTTTGGACTTCTTCGCCAGAGGTTTGGTCAAGTCTCCAATCAAGGTTGTCGGC
TTGTCTACCTTGCCAGAAATTTACGAAAAGATGGAAAAGGGTCAAATCGTTGGTAGATACGTTGTTGACA
CTTCTAAATAAGCGAATTTCTTATGATTTATGATTTTTATTATTAAATAAGTTATAAAAAAAATAAGTGT
ATACAAATTTTAAAGTGACTCTTAGGTTTTAAAACGAAATTCTTATTCTTGAGTAACTCTTTCCTGTAGG
TCAGGTTGCTTTCTCAGGTATAGCATGAGGTCGCTCTTATTGACCACACCTCTACCGGCATGCCAATTCA
CTGGCCGTCGTTTTACAACGTCGTGACTGGGAAAACCCTGGCGTTACCCAACTTAATCGCCTTGCAGCAC
ATCCCCCTTTCGCCAGCTGGCGTAATAGCGAAGAGGCCCGCACCGATCGCCCTTCCCAACAGTTGCGCAG
CCTGAATGGCGAATGGCGCCTGATGCGGTATTTTCTCCTTACGCATCTGTGCGGTATTTCACACCGCATA
ATCGGATCGTACTTGTTACCCATCATTGAATTTTGAACATCCGAACCTGGGAGTTTTCCCTGAAACAGAT
AGTATATTTGAACCTGTATAATAATATATAGTCTAGCGCTTTACGGAAGACAATGTATGTATTTCGGTTC
CTGGAGAAACTATTGCATCTATTGCATAGGTAATCTTGCACGTCGCATCCCCGGTTCATTTTCTGCGTTT
CCATCTTGCACTTCAATAGCATATCTTTGTTAACGAAGCATCTGTGCTTCATTTTGTAGAACAAAAATGC
AACGCGAGAGCGCTAATTTTTCAAACAAAGAATCTGAGCTGCATTTTTACAGAACAGAAATGCAACGCGA
AAGCGCTATTTTACCAACGAAGAATCTGTGCTTCATTTTTGTAAAACAAAAATGCAACGCGAGAGCGCTA
ATTTTTCAAACAAAGAATCTGAGCTGCATTTTTACAGAACAGAAATGCAACGCGAGAGCGCTATTTTACC
AACAAAGAATCTATACTTCTTTTTTGTTCTACAAAAATGCATCCCGAGAGCGCTATTTTTCTAACAAAGC
ATCTTAGATTACTTTTTTTCTCCTTTGTGCGCTCTATAATGCAGTCTCTTGATAACTTTTTGCACTGTAG
GTCCGTTAAGGTTAGAAGAAGGCTACTTTGGTGTCTATTTTCTCTTCCATAAAAAAAGCCTGACTCCACT
TCCCGCGTTTACTGATTACTAGCGAAGCTGCGGGTGCATTTTTTCAAGATAAAGGCATCCCCGATTATAT
TCTATACCGATGTGGATTGCGCATACTTTGTGAACAGAAAGTGATAGCGTTGATGATTCTTCATTGGTCA
GAAAATTATGAACGGTTTCTTCTATTTTGTCTCTATATACTACGTATAGGAAATGTTTACATTTTCGTAT
TGTTTTCGATTCACTCTATGAATAGTTCTTACTACAATTTTTTTGTCTAAAGAGTAATACTAGAGATAAA
CATAAAAAATGTAGAGGTCGAGTTTAGATGCAAGTTCAAGGAGCGAAAGGTGGATGGGTAGGTTATATAG
GGATATAGCACAGAGATATATAGCAAAGAGATACTTTTGAGCAATGTTTGTGGAAGCGGTATTCGCAATA
TTTTAGTAGCTCGTTACAGTCCGGTGCGTTTTTGGTTTTTTGAAAGTGCGTCTTCAGAGCGCTTTTGGTT
TTCAAAAGCGCTCTGAAGTTCCTATACTTTCTAGCTAGAGAATAGGAACTTCGGAATAGGAACTTCAAAG
CGTTTCCGAAAACGAGCGCTTCCGAAAATGCAACGCGAGCTGCGCACATACAGCTCACTGTTCACGTCGC
ACCTATATCTGCGTGTTGCCTGTATATATATATACATGAGAAGAACGGCATAGTGCGTGTTTATGCTTAA
ATGCGTACTTATATGCGTCTATTTATGTAGGATGAAAGGTAGTCTAGTACCTCCTGTGATATTATCCCAT
TCCATGCGGGGTATCGTATGCTTCCTTCAGCACTACCCTTTAGCTGTTCTATATGCTGCCACTCCTCAAT
TGGATTAGTCTCATCCTTCAATGCTATCATTTCCTTTGATATTGGATCGATCCGATGATAAGCTGTCAAA
CATGAGAATTGGGTAATAACTGATATAATTAAATTGAAGCTCTAATTTGTGAGTTTAGTATACATGCATT
TACTTATAATACAGTTTTTTAGTTTTGCTGGCCGCATCTTCTCAAATATGCTTCCCAGCCTGCTTTTCTG
TAACGTTCACCCTCTACCTTAGCATCCCTTCCCTTTGCAAATAGTCCTCTTCCAACAATAATAATGTCAG
ATCCTGTAGAGACCACATCATCCACGGTTCTATACTGTTGACCCAATGCGTCTCCCTTGTCATCTAAACC
CACACCGGGTGTCATAATCAACCAATCGTAACCTTCATCTCTTCCACCCATGTCTCTTTGAGCAATAAAG
CCGATAACAAAATCTTTGTCGCTCTTCGCAATGTCAACAGTACCCTTAGTATATTCTCCAGTAGATAGGG
AGCCCTTGCATGACAATTCTGCTAACATCAAAAGGCCTCTAGGTTCCTTTGTTACTTCTTCTGCCGCCTG
CTTCAAACCGCTAACAATACCTGGGCCCACCACACCGTGTGCATTCGTAATGTCTGCCCATTCTGCTATT
CTGTATACACCCGCAGAGTACTGCAATTTGACTGTATTACCAATGTCAGCAAATTTTCTGTCTTCGAAGA
GTAAAAAATTGTACTTGGCGGATAATGCCTTTAGCGGCTTAACTGTGCCCTCCATGGAAAAATCAGTCAA
GATATCCACATGTGTTTTTAGTAAACAAATTTTGGGACCTAATGCTTCAACTAACTCCAGTAATTCCTTG
GTGGTACGAACATCCAATGAAGCACACAAGTTTGTTTGCTTTTCGTGCATGATATTAAATAGCTTGGCAG
CAACAGGACTAGGATGAGTAGCAGCACGTTCCTTATATGTAGCTTTCGACATGATTTATCTTCGTTTCCT
GCATGTTTTTGTTCTGTGCAGTTGGGTTAAGAATACTGGGCAATTTCATGTTTCTTCAACACTACATATG
CGTATATATACCAATCTAAGTCTGTGCTCCTTCCTTCGTTCTTCCTTCTGTTCGGAGATTACCGAATCAA
AAAAATTTCAAGGAAACCGAAATCAAAAAAAAGAATAAAAAAAAAATGATGAATTGAAAAGCTAATTCTT
GAAGACGAAAGGGCCTCGTGATACGCCTATTTTTATAGGTTAATGTCATGATAATAATGGTTTCTTAGAC
GTCAGGTGGCACTTTTCGGGGAAATGTGCGCGGAACCCCTATTTGTTTATTTTTCTAAATACATTCAAAT
ATGTATCCGCTCATGAGACAATAACCCTGATAAATGCTTCAATAATATTGAAAAAGGAAGAGTATGAGTA
TTCAACATTTCCGTGTCGCCCTTATTCCCTTTTTTGCGGCATTTTGCCTTCCTGTTTTTGCTCACCCAGA
AACGCTGGTGAAAGTAAAAGATGCTGAAGATCAGTTGGGTGCACGAGTGGGTTACATCGAACTGGATCTC
AACAGCGGTAAGATCCTTGAGAGTTTTCGCCCCGAAGAACGTTTTCCAATGATGAGCACTTTTAAAGTTC
TGCTATGTGGCGCGGTATTATCCCGTATTGACGCCGGGCAAGAGCAACTCGGTCGCCGCATACACTATTC
TCAGAATGACTTGGTTGAGTACTCACCAGTCACAGAAAAGCATCTTACGGATGGCATGACAGTAAGAGAA
TTATGCAGTGCTGCCATAACCATGAGTGATAACACTGCGGCCAACTTACTTCTGACAACGATCGGAGGAC
CGAAGGAGCTAACCGCTTTTTTGCACAACATGGGGGATCATGTAACTCGCCTTGATCGTTGGGAACCGGA
GCTGAATGAAGCCATACCAAACGACGAGCGTGACACCACGATGCCTGTAGCAATGGCAACAACGTTGCGC
AAACTATTAACTGGCGAACTACTTACTCTAGCTTCCCGGCAACAATTAATAGACTGGATGGAGGCGGATA
AAGTTGCAGGACCACTTCTGCGCTCGGCCCTTCCGGCTGGCTGGTTTATTGCTGATAAATCTGGAGCCGG
TGAGCGTGGGTCTCGCGGTATCATTGCAGCACTGGGGCCAGATGGTAAGCCCTCCCGTATCGTAGTTATC
TACACGACGGGGAGTCAGGCAACTATGGATGAACGAAATAGACAGATCGCTGAGATAGGTGCCTCACTGA
TTAAGCATTGGTAACTGTCAGACCAAGTTTACTCATATATACTTTAGATTGATTTAAAACTTCATTTTTA
ATTTAAAAGGATCTAGGTGAAGATCCTTTTTGATAATCTCATGACCAAAATCCCTTAACGTGAGTTTTCG
TTCCACTGAGCGTCAGACCCCGTAGAAAAGATCAAAGGATCTTCTTGAGATCCTTTTTTTCTGCGCGTAA
TCTGCTGCTTGCAAACAAAAAAACCACCGCTACCAGCGGTGGTTTGTTTGCCGGATCAAGAGCTACCAAC
TCTTTTTCCGAAGGTAACTGGCTTCAGCAGAGCGCAGATACCAAATACTGTTCTTCTAGTGTAGCCGTAG
TTAGGCCACCACTTCAAGAACTCTGTAGCACCGCCTACATACCTCGCTCTGCTAATCCTGTTACCAGTGG
CTGCTGCCAGTGGCGATAAGTCGTGTCTTACCGGGTTGGACTCAAGACGATAGTTACCGGATAAGGCGCA
GCGGTCGGGCTGAACGGGGGGTTCGTGCACACAGCCCAGCTTGGAGCGAACGACCTACACCGAACTGAGA
TACCTACAGCGTGAGCTATGAGAAAGCGCCACGCTTCCCGAAGGGAGAAAGGCGGACAGGTATCCGGTAA
GCGGCAGGGTCGGAACAGGAGAGCGCACGAGGGAGCTTCCAGGGGGAAACGCCTGGTATCTTTATAGTCC
TGTCGGGTTTCGCCACCTCTGACTTGAGCGTCGATTTTTGTGATGCTCGTCAGGGGGGCGGAGCCTATGG
AAAAACGCCAGCAACGCGGCCTTTTTACGGTTCCTGGCCTTTTGCTGGCCTTTTGCTCACATGTTCTTTC
CTGCGTTATCCCCTGATTCTGTGGATAACCGTATTACCGCCTTTGAGTGAGCTGATACCGCTCGCCGCAG
CCGAACGACCGAGCGCAGCGAGTCAGTGAGCGAGGAAGCGGAAGAGCGCCCAATACGCAAACCGCCTCTC
CCCGCGCGTTGGCCGATTCATTAATGCAGCTGGCACGACAGGTTTCCCGACTGGAAAGCGGGCAGTGAGC
GCAACGCAATTAATGTGAGTTAGCTCACTCATTAGGCACCCCAGGCTTTACACTTTATGCTTCCGGCTCG
TATGTTGTGTGGAATTGTGAGCGGATAACAATTTCACACAGGAAACAGCTATGACCATGATTACGCCAAG
CTTACCGCATCAGGAAATTGTAAGCGTTAATATTTTGTTAAAATTCGCGTTAAATTTTTGTTAAATCAGC
TCATTTTTTAACCAATAGGCCGAAATCGGCAAAATCCCTTATAAATCAAAAGAATAGACCGAGATAGGGT
[37 nt withheld, positions 8051-8087]
AAAGAACGTGGACTCCAACGTCAAAGG
[49 nt withheld, positions 8115-8163]
T
[91 nt withheld, positions 8165-8255]
G
[124 nt withheld, positions 8257-8380]
CCATTCGCCAAGCTTCCTGAAACGGAGAAACATAAACAGGCATTGCTGGGATCACCCATACATCACTCTG
TTTTGCCTGACCTTTTCCGGTAATTTGAAAACAAACCCGGTCTCGAAGCGGAGATCCGGCGATAATTACC
GCAGAAATAAACCCATACACGAGACGTAGAACCAGCCGCACATGGCCGGAGAAACTCCTGCGAGAATTTC
GTAAACTCGCGCGCATTGCATCTGTATTTCCTAATGCGGCACTTCCAGGCCTCGATCGAGACCGTTTATC
CATTGCTTTTTTGTTGTCTTTTTCCCTCGTTCACAGAAAGTCTGAAGAAGCTATAGTAGAACTATGAGCT
TTTTTTGTTTCTGTTTTCCTTTTTTTTTTTTTTACCTCTGTGGAAATTGTTACTCTCACACTCTTTAGTT
CGTTTGTTTGTTTTGTTTATTCCAATTATGACCGGTGACGAAACGTGGTCGATGGTGGGTACCGCTTATG
CTCCCCTCCATTAGTTTCGATTATATAAAAAGGCCAAATATTGTATTATTTTCAAATGTCCTATCATTAT
CGTCTAACATCTAATTTCTCTTAAATTTTTTCTCTTTCTTTCCTATAACACCAATAGTGAAAATCTTTTT
TTCTTCTATATCTACAAAAACTTTTTTTTTCTATCAACCTCGTTGATAAATTTTTTCTTTAACAATCGTT
AATAATTAATTAATTGGAAAATAACCATTTTTTCTCTCTTTTATACACACATTCAAAAGAAAGAAAAAAA
ATATACCCCAGCCTCGA
