>Addgene plasmid #47770 | pDR-AmTrac | depositor partial sequence | sequence record 68736 | AmTrac
ATGTCAGGAGCAATAACATGCTCTGCGGCCGATCTCGCCACCCTACTTGGCCCCAACGCCACGGCGGCGG
CCGACTACATTTGCGGCCAATTAGGCACCGTTAACAACAAGTTCACCGATGCAGCCTTCGCCATAGACAA
CACCTACCTCCTCTTCTCTGCCTACCTTGTCTTCGCCATGCAGCTCGGCTTCGCTATGCTTTGTGCTGGT
TCTGTTAGAGCCAAGAATACGATGAACATCATGCTTACCAATGTCCTTGACGCTGCAGCCGGAGGACTCT
TCTACTATCTCTTTGGTTACGCCTTTGCCTTTGGAGGATCCTCCGAAGGGTTCATTGGAAGACACAACTT
TGCTCTTAGAGACTTTCCGACTCCCACAGCTGATTACTCTTTCTTCCTCTACCAATGGGCGTTCGCAATC
GCGGCCGCTGGAATCACAAGTGGTTCGATCGCAGAGAGGACTCAGTTCGTGGCTTACTTGATATACTCTT
CTTTCTTAACCGGATTTGTTTACCCGGTTGTCTCTCACTGGTTTTGGTCCCCGGATGGATGGGCCAGTCC
CTTTCGTTCAGCGGATGATCGTTTGTTTAGCACCGGAGCCATTGACTTTGCTGGCTCCGGTGTTGTTCAC
ATGGTTGGTGGCATAGCAGGTTTATGGGGTGCTCTTATTGAAGGTCCTCGTCGTGGTCGGTTCGAGAAAC
TCGAGAACGTCTATATCAAGGCCGACAAGCAGAAGAACGGCATCAAGGCGAACTTCAAGATCCGCCACAA
CATCGAGGACGGCGGCGTGCAGCTCGCCTACCACTACCAGCAGAACACCCCCATCGGCGACGGCCCCGTG
CTGCTGCCCGACAACCACTACCTGAGCGTCCAGTCCAAGCTGAGCAAAGACCCCAACGAGAAGCGCGATC
ACATGGTCCTGCTGGAGTTCGTGACCGCCGCCGGGATCACTCTCGGCATGGACGAGCTGTACAAGGGTGG
TACCGGTGGATCTATGGTGAGCAAGGGCGAGGAGCTGTTCACCGGGGTGGTGCCCATCCTGGTCGAGCTG
GACGGCGACGTAAACGGCCACAAGTTCAGCGTGTCCGGCGAGGGCGAGGGCGATGCCACCTACGGCAAGC
TGACCCTGAAGTTCATCTGCACCACCGGCAAGCTGCCCGTGCCCTGGCCCACCCTCGTGACCACCCTGAC
CTACGGCGTGCAGTGCTTCAGCCGCTACCCCGACCACATGAAGCAGCACGACTTCTTCAAGTCCGCCATG
CCCGAAGGCTACATCCAGGAGCGCACCATCTTCTTCAAGGACGACGGCAACTACAAGACCCGCGCCGAGG
TGAAGTTCGAGGGCGACACCCTGGTGAACCGCATCGAGCTGAAGGGCATCGACTTCAAGGAGGACGGCAA
CATCCTGGGGCACAAGCTGGAGTACAACTTTAATGGTGGTCGCGCTATTGCTCTGCGCGGCCACTCTGCC
TCGCTAGTAGTCTTAGGAACCTTCCTCCTATGGTTTGGATGGTATGGTTTCAACCCCGGTTCCTTCACTA
AGATACTCGTTCCGTATAATTCTGGTTCCAACTACGGCCAATGGAGCGGAATCGGCCGTACAGCGGTTAA
CACCACACTCTCAGGATGCACAGCAGCTCTAACCACACTCTTTGGTAAACGTCTCCTATCAGGCCACTGG
AACGTAACGGACGTTTGCAACGGGTTACTCGGTGGGTTTGCGGCCATAACCGCAGGTTGCTCCGTCGTAG
AGCCATGGGCAGCGATTGTGTGCGGCTTCATGGCTTCTGTCGTCCTTATCGGATGCAACAAGCTCGCGGA
GCTTGTACAATATGATGATCCACTCGAGGCAGCCCAACTACATGGAGGGTGTGGCGCGTGGGGGTTGATA
TTCGTAGGATTGTTTGCCAAAGAGAAGTATCTAAACGAGGTTTATGGCGCCACCCCGGGAAGGCCATATG
GACTATTTATGGGCGGAGGAGGGAAGCTGTTGGGAGCACAATTGGTTCAAATACTTGTGATTGTAGGATG
GGTTAGTGCCACAATGGGAACACTCTTCTTCATCCTCAAAAGGCTCAATCTGCTTAGGATCTCGGAGCAG
CATGAAATGCAAGGGATGGATATGACACGTCACGGTGGCTTTGCTTATATCTACCATGATAATGATGATG
AGTCTCATAGAGTGGATCCTGGATCTCCTTTCCCTCGATCAGCTACTCCTCCTCGCGTT
