>Addgene plasmid #47770 | pDR-AmTrac | addgene partial sequence | sequence record 71106 | EGFP-N 5'-CGTCGCCGTCCAGCTCGACCAG-3'
CGCCCTTGCTCACCATAGATCCACCGGTACCACCCTTGTACAGCTCGTCCATGCCGAGAGTGATCCCGGC
GGCGGTCACGAACTCCAGCAGGACCATGTGATCGCGCTTCTCGTTGGGGTCTTTGCTCAGCTTGGACTGG
ACGCTCAGGTAGTGGTTGTCGGGCAGCAGCACGGGGCCGTCGCCGATGGGGGTGTTCTGCTGGTAGTGGT
AGGCGAGCTGCACGCCGCCGTCCTCGATGTTGTGGCGGATCTTGAAGTTCGCCTTGATGCCGTTCTTCTG
CTTGTCGGCCTTGATATAGACGTTCTCGAGTTTCTCGAACCGACCACGACGAGGACCTTCAATAAGAGCA
CCCCATAAACCTGCTATGCCACCAACCATGTGAACAACACCGGAGCCAGCAAAGTCAATGGCTCCGGTGC
TAAACAAACGATCATCCGCTGAACGAAAGGGACTGGCCCATCCATCCGGGGACCAAAACCAGTGAGAGAC
AACCGGGTAAACAAATCCGGTTAAGAAAGAAGAGTATATCAAGTAAGCCACGAACTGAGTCCTCTCTGCG
ATCGAACCACTTGTGATTCCAGCGGCCGCGATTGCGAACGCCCATTGGTAGAGGAAGAAAGAGTAATCAG
CTGTGGGAGTCGGAAAGTCTCTAAGAGCAAAGTTGTGTCTTCCAATGAACCCTTCGGAGGATCCTCCAAA
GGCAAAGGCGTAACCAAAGAGATAGTAGAAGAGTCCTCCGGCTGCAGCGTCAAGGACATTGGTAAGCATG
ATGTTCATCGTATTCTTGGCTCTAACAGAACCAGCACAAAGCATAGCGAAGCCGAGCTGCATGGCGAAGA
CAAGGTAGGCAGAGAAGA
